# Supplementary material for: Small leucine-rich proteoglycans inhibit CNS regeneration by modifying the structural and mechanical properties of the lesion environment
Source: Nat Commun. 2023 Oct 26;14:6814. doi: 10.1038/s41467-023-42339-7 (PMC10603094; doi:10.1038/s41467-023-42339-7)
Supplement: Supplementary file 5 — Supplementary Data 2 [file 41467_2023_42339_MOESM5_ESM.txt]

LOCUS       Supplementary_Da       13307 bp DNA     circular SYN 28-MAR-2023
DEFINITION  Expressed nuclear-localized GCaMP6-slow, a calcium indicator, in 
            neurons in zebrafish larva. The plasmid is in Tol2 transposon 
            backbone.
ACCESSION   .
VERSION     .
KEYWORDS    elavl3:GFP-F
SOURCE      synthetic DNA construct
  ORGANISM  synthetic DNA construct
REFERENCE   1  (bases 1 to 13307)
  AUTHORS   Freeman J, Vladimirov N, Kawashima T, Mu Y, Sofroniew NJ, Bennett 
            DV, Rosen J, Yang CT, Looger LL, Ahrens MB
  TITLE     Mapping brain activity at scale with cluster computing.
  JOURNAL   Nat Methods. 2014 Jul 27. doi: 10.1038/nmeth.3041.
  PUBMED    25068736
REFERENCE   2  (bases 1 to 13307)
  AUTHORS   .
  TITLE     Direct Submission
  JOURNAL   Exported Mar 28, 2023 from SnapGene Viewer 6.2.1
            https://www.snapgene.com
COMMENT     SGRef: number: 1; type: "Journal Article"; journalName: "Nat 
            Methods. 2014 Jul 27. doi: 10.1038/nmeth.3041."
COMMENT     VNTDATE|867542400|
            VNTDBDATE|1017100800|
            VNTNAME|Supplementray Data S3_evavl3_GFP-F|
            VNTDATE|1017100800|
            VNTDBDATE|1017100800|
            VNTNAME|Supplementray Data S3_evavl3_GFP-F|
FEATURES             Location/Qualifiers
     source          1..13307
                     /mol_type="other DNA"
                     /organism="synthetic DNA construct"
     source          1..9454
                     /mol_type="other DNA"
                     /label=source:synthetic DNA construct
                     /note="/locus_tag=source:synthetic DNA construct"
                     /organism="synthetic DNA construct"
     source          10255..10260
                     /mol_type="other DNA"
                     /label=source:synthetic DNA construct
                     /note="/locus_tag=source:synthetic DNA construct"
                     /organism="synthetic DNA construct"
     source          10261..13307
                     /mol_type="other DNA"
                     /label=source:synthetic DNA construct
                     /label=source:synthetic DNA construct(1)
                     /note="/locus_tag=source:synthetic DNA construct(1)"
                     /organism="synthetic DNA construct"
     primer_bind     complement(144..165)
                     /locus_tag="F1ori-F"
                     /label=F1ori-F
                     /note="F1 origin, forward primer"
     misc_feature    741..9448
                     /label=elavl3 (ENSDARG00000014420) promoter
     misc_feature    9455..9459
                     /label=Kozac
     CDS             9460..10254
                     /codon_start=1
                     /label=GFP-F
                     /note="/vntifkey=4"
                     /translation="MVSKGEELFTGVVPILVELDGDVNGHKFSVSGEGEGDATYGKLTL
                     KFICTTGKLPVPWPTLVTTLTYGVQCFSRYPDHMKQHDFFKSAMPEGYVQERTIFFKDD
                     GNYKTRAEVKFEGDTLVNRIELKGIDFKEDGNILGHKLEYNYNSHNVYIMADKQKNGIK
                     VNFKIRHNIEDGSVQLADHYQQNTPIGDGPVLLPDNHYLSTQSALSKDPNEKRDHMVLL
                     EFVTAAGITLGMDELYKSGLRSKLNPPDESGPGCMSCKCVLS"
     polyA_signal    10264..10398
                     /locus_tag="SV40 poly(A) signal"
                     /label=SV40 poly(A) signal
                     /note="SV40 polyadenylation signal"
     protein_bind    11186..11202
                     /locus_tag="lac operator"
                     /label=lac operator
                     /bound_moiety="lac repressor encoded by lacI"
                     /note="The lac repressor binds to the lac operator
                     toinhibit transcription in E. coli. This inhibition can be 
                     relieved by adding lactose or 
                     isopropyl-beta-D-thiogalactopyranoside (IPTG)."
     promoter        complement(11210..11240)
                     /locus_tag="lac promoter"
                     /label=lac promoter
                     /note="promoter for the E. coli lac operon"
     protein_bind    11255..11276
                     /locus_tag="CAP binding site"
                     /label=CAP binding site
                     /bound_moiety="E. coli catabolite activator protein"
                     /note="CAP binding activates transcription in the
                     presenceof cAMP."
     rep_origin      complement(11564..12152)
                     /direction=LEFT
                     /locus_tag="ori"
                     /label=ori
                     /note="high-copy-number ColE1/pMB1/pBR322/pUC origin of 
                     replication"
     CDS             complement(12323..13183)
                     /codon_start=1
                     /gene="bla"
                     /locus_tag="AmpR"
                     /product="beta-lactamase"
                     /label=AmpR
                     /note="confers resistance to ampicillin, carbenicillin,and 
                     related antibiotics"
                     /translation="MSIQHFRVALIPFFAAFCLPVFAHPETLVKVKDAEDQLGARVGYI
                     ELDLNSGKILESFRPEERFPMMSTFKVLLCGAVLSRIDAGQEQLGRRIHYSQNDLVEYS
                     PVTEKHLTDGMTVRELCSAAITMSDNTAANLLLTTIGGPKELTAFLHNMGDHVTRLDRW
                     EPELNEAIPNDERDTTMPVAMATTLRKLLTGELLTLASRQQLIDWMEADKVAGPLLRSA
                     LPAGWFIADKSGAGERGSRGIIAALGPDGKPSRIVVIYTTGSQATMDERNRQIAEIGAS
                     LIKHW"
     promoter        complement(13184..13288)
                     /gene="bla"
                     /locus_tag="AmpR promoter"
                     /label=AmpR promoter
ORIGIN
        1 ccacctaaat tgtaagcgtt aatattttgt taaaattcgc gttaaatttt tgttaaatca
       61 gctcattttt taaccaatag gccgaaatcg gcaaaatccc ttataaatca aaagaataga
      121 ccgagatagg gttgagtgtt gttccagttt ggaacaagag tccactatta aagaacgtgg
      181 actccaacgt caaagggcga aaaaccgtct atcagggcga tggcccacgc tggctaagaa
      241 ctcatcagcc tccccggtcc atctacccac gtaccaatgc accaattggc cacaatgacg
      301 gctactacat ggtgccattc cttcctcttt ataggaatgg agactacctc ctgtccaaca
      361 aggctcttgg atacgagtac gcctacctgt tggacccagg tcattgcaca acaccagaaa
      421 tgccctctga tctgcaaaag acgtgaatat ctgttcagac acccatatcc actctgttcc
      481 acacaggtca gaggtttgtc caggagttct tgacagaggt gtaaaaagta ctcaaaaatt
      541 ttactcaagt gaaagtacaa gtacttaggg aaaattttac tcaattaaaa gtaaaagtat
      601 ctggctagaa tcttacttga gtaaaagtaa aaaagtactc cattaaaatt gtacttgagt
      661 attaaggaag taaaagtaaa agcaagaaag aaaactagag attcttgttt aagcttcccg
      721 ggtgtcgacg aattctcgag ctattcctaa agaccttggg tgaccaaaat cttattttaa
      781 taaataaaac tgtttattaa aacttttttg tttcaaagaa ccatatgtat agtgaaattt
      841 ataaaaatat caatttttaa aaagctggtg tactcattta tgttatgaac tctaaaacca
      901 tatactgact gcaagtgatg atgtatagag tgatgtttac gagtaaacat atttagttgt
      961 atacatccta ctgagcacat tttgatgtat gaaataacat tacaagcttt atccaaatta
     1021 agccatttta aaacactgcc aattgaaaat acaaatcctg gaaaaaatcg tctttagcgc
     1081 agtcatttga gccatcctaa tccgttacct cagaccataa taagaaggga taacactagc
     1141 tgtagcaatg gaacacatct gtttcacaca atcatatctc ctgcgccggt gctaagcaga
     1201 ttcagcgtga tcataacatg ctttccactc ataaatgtaa atttacaatt tgcacatgta
     1261 aaacagacac ttttgagata ttggataaaa aaacaagagt atattgctta gtttcatcca
     1321 ccagtcatcc ccacagcgtt tggaaggcca taaaaagtgt ctaaaatcaa tgatcattga
     1381 aagagcacaa gagagactct tacgctgtaa tgccactggg gacaaaagtg acagtctctt
     1441 aatgggctct tctggagggg ctcctgaaca ttaaaaatta tcagcgaaat taccgaaaga
     1501 gcttcaagca actggcatgc ttgatcctct gcgtcggggc ggtgaatagg tgcttcagat
     1561 gccctcttac ccacgggctg gattcagctg ccccgctacc agcggagacc ccctaatgag
     1621 cctctgcaat taagtttatt catgttaagt gtgaacgggg tgcgtgcgga actgtgggca
     1681 gctaacagac ctgggttctt tgtgccacaa gtgctgcctt tattcggctc acaaagcaga
     1741 aaacaacacc cgcacctata atggcgccct cggctgggtc taagaaacgt ggcgagttga
     1801 cagagcagag tgggcggggt taagacagac tgacagcggg acccatctcc atcctcttat
     1861 taacgcttaa cgagtgcctt cctcatgcaa tattcatcgc cactaatatc atccaagctc
     1921 tgagctgagc tggccactta tgtaaggcaa ttatgtaaaa tatcagacag ggcccacact
     1981 cagaatctga ctggggtaga gacgcgggac gagaaccgag agcaagaact gaaagtgaaa
     2041 gtgaccacta aagggaggag aggacagagg ggcaggatgt gtcaagatta ccagagaaca
     2101 cttggccaga aatgcgcaac cattggagct ctccggatta cccaaaggtt aacgagtttg
     2161 aacgcctctg cccactcgcc catctctgat ggtttcccaa gaactcctca agcaaaatat
     2221 atataattgt gtgtattatg cacagacacg agaaaatgct gtttttctga tctgcattac
     2281 agcacatttg cccgccaacg acaataccac ccactcggta cctcgctgac tcctgatgcc
     2341 tgatacctgc gcggtgactg tctacaatct gcataatcaa gagaagttgt gttgaagacg
     2401 agcgccacac aaccgtttcc acaaggtcac ccaaggccgg tgcagatgta ggtgaggtct
     2461 ccataaacag actgaaataa acacatcctc cgctgggaac aacaaccccc tcacgcctca
     2521 tgcatttcca taagcctaca tgcatctctt ccaacttatg gagactcgca cctaccaaca
     2581 tccgcacaac aaagatatac agagcgcgct ccctcaggtc aaggccctgt gggggtctgt
     2641 gcagaaatag gtcatttgtc acacatcaag tcctggggca ggagatgcat tatagatgag
     2701 accaaacagc ctgtctcggt gagctctacc cactccctga gactagaaat gggggaaggg
     2761 agcttgagat aacaaccgct gcaatcactg tgtcgatgtt taatatcagc accaaccggg
     2821 aacaataagg agatgggtgc attcatgttc acatcttacc agtcaagtat catcgaaccg
     2881 gcttgataac cacacctcgt gtaatagctg agcagatagt tgtcatttta aagcgttggc
     2941 ctttgtcgat tatgtaatgc gcacattcaa cacatggtaa tatagaaacg gttatgtcga
     3001 ggttgttttg tccagagatg accttcacac agttacagcc gctctgcatc cacacaaatg
     3061 gaggacttaa tcgtggactg cattcttaga aatgatctac aaagacaaat aatgtgaaat
     3121 caagaaagga caaaatttaa gtaaggggat gagggagaga gagaacgagg ggcaaggaga
     3181 aagcatggct cctgtctttt tctgcaccca tctgttcgga gtgcaggtgg agctctattc
     3241 actcagctct gcatgtgtgt ttgggggggg caggaagaaa gggagggcaa aaggaagagt
     3301 ggagagatgg tgggggctgg agggatgggg ggttctcggt gatctctcct gaaggggata
     3361 atgggagagc agcgctttgc aatggctgcc atgtagtacc ctccctgcac aattagccaa
     3421 tcagcagcaa gctctgccag ccagaaggac acataaaaga agaacattgc agcagaggca
     3481 cagaaggagc ctgcgaggag ctgggaaata cacacacaac agcagaacca caacaccctc
     3541 ccctggacac accctactgg ggatcactgc ttttcttttt ttctgaacca tcgcccacgc
     3601 cacacggaga gaaatctctc tctcatcatc atcctgaaga aaaccccctt atcctcattt
     3661 tcacactgct gaggaaaacc tacaatcgca cgggctgaga tttcctggcg aagactgtcc
     3721 tttttccttt ttcttttttt ttcttttcct ttggaaactg acatttgcat ttctccattc
     3781 caagccacgg cgtaataata tctgcaatcc agcctgaaga cctgcaaatc gaaggaccta
     3841 gatcactatc atctttgtac gtcaagaatg gttactgtac gtataacctt tctttctttt
     3901 gctctgacca atatgaaaca ctaaaatcga ttcgagcagc ctctcagcat caattacagt
     3961 gcgtgaaaaa cattcaaata gaggcagcaa atattacatg tgaaaataca ggctggctaa
     4021 atccaagcta atttagaaat gtggtcaaaa cgcatactgg cacgtctaat cgcggattca
     4081 gtaaacaaga ttaacgatta gcccagtgta taagtcatat gatacaggca tgcgcgagag
     4141 catcgctaca cccgagctgg cttcattttc ggaggaaaat caaaacattg ctttctcctg
     4201 ccgtgcgaac cattcgtcat aaaccgtaat acgcaacata catttattac tacatccgtt
     4261 aattagcgat aattagccgt tattaacaaa gagcgctgag gaattcctct caaatagcgg
     4321 aggtgcggcg gaggcagagg ggcgtaaaag ggcacatgcg tgcctggctc aaaaaaggat
     4381 gctccagact gaaactcaga gacaaaacac gatgcctcgg aggctgagag cccatcgaga
     4441 ggaaaggcaa agaaaagggt cgagtcactc agagggggag gggagatatt gtgcatccat
     4501 tggtttgaat tgaagcaggc agaataaaaa tccttgcgat tatgcttcgt gagagatcgc
     4561 gagagaggaa aaggctaaat gccacgtatg caaatggata aatgtcatct atttcttcgc
     4621 gagtagacat tttgtggaca acgagagtgt aaataagcga tatgagggga atacaaaggc
     4681 cttgagggaa agcgttttgg gcgtgtcttg tcgaaaagaa gacagcgatg gcacgcgctc
     4741 agaaccacca tcttcacgta gataatccgc gtgaaaacaa taacaaaact gctcatttta
     4801 acacgagcag gtgtttgaaa ccacccaaaa aagattgtct aaaatattaa gattaattaa
     4861 tgacgtttaa atgtccaggc ctgatataaa tgaagcgtgt agtaagagta atcgcctttg
     4921 tttcttttca gagatacgtt ttcagagatt cagggaatta tatcttcaat aaaataatgt
     4981 ttgatttcat tattttaaag ctttttaaga agtaaaaata cacattattc atttacattt
     5041 tattttattt aaaggcctat ggtcttgaaa ataataagtg gaatatatag gctatatatt
     5101 cgtctaagga cagccggtgt tattttatag tgacctcaga caaaagccga gacaaaacga
     5161 ggcgcttgcc tttcatttta atccttaata gacggtgtga tgaatgaatg aatgaatgaa
     5221 taaatgaatg aatgacgggc ccttcggcat gttgttccgc agtcctccgt gagcacgagt
     5281 ctctaccgca gtgccaagca cataaaaccg ttgagtcaga taaccttctc caggcgcgta
     5341 tacacaattc aaggacaagc acatcacaac tatacacaac acaacacaac cgcctaaacg
     5401 cacgagctca tcaatcgcaa tttaaaggca tgtcagtcaa agaaaaaggc ggcgttattt
     5461 aaaaccaatg ttcaacaata tttgtatgct gactagcccg ggcgcgcacg ctataagatc
     5521 acaaggcctt gttttttccc tttattcaaa atatcattaa ttattacagg tcataaaaca
     5581 aaacaatgca aattacaatg atttaaagac tattgattta acaataatca gttaattata
     5641 gaataatatt ataatatttt acatacaaat gaaagatgac attatttgat gacattgtaa
     5701 ttaaaatata tgcaatatat ttttacgttt ttattaatta ggctattact attattataa
     5761 ttatcattat ttttattatt attattatta ttaaatagtc ttgcgaaata agagtgaagg
     5821 cagttgcaat gttcattgtt cccggagagt cccgcagcct ctggcctcaa cacaaagcgc
     5881 tactgtttac attaatattc atagtgctgc catggtctct gtagaggagg aacgggtggc
     5941 tcttttgttc gctagtgtca atacgtttat tcagcaaaaa gcagctcgga tttgtgaatg
     6001 cccaacaagc acacgcgcac tccaatcaaa ggacgagagg ataacgattt taaacgattc
     6061 gcaaacgtgt ttatttgtaa agacgacatc aagagcttaa tgtccacttg aaaagaaata
     6121 aatatgcccg cggcgccaag gatattttga atgtagtcgt tcatggtgag ccactcccga
     6181 attcagcact ctggagagcg accaaagagg aatagcggaa tagcaactac ttgagccatt
     6241 tctctccgtt tgatggcgtt catgattaaa aatataatca cgtgattttt tatacatata
     6301 taaatatata cataaagtaa cgctttcctt ttgagaatac ataaatattt attcgcgtga
     6361 taaatcaatg atcttatatt tatttgcacg accgaaatta gccaaattca ccaattaaaa
     6421 aaaaaataag ccaacaaaaa agaagggttt atccgttcag ttttgacttg tgtcctgttg
     6481 ttttacagct gccactgtga tcccttaagc tgcagtgaga gtgtggctaa tgccttttgt
     6541 ttaagataat cctgtaatct gttaccgaaa cggcctattg acaagccggc attcacattt
     6601 cagtcaggag gcccgtccag acatgtacat ttatgaatta cgaatgataa aattaagatc
     6661 tgcattaggc gtcagaaatg tcacgaacac ccattcattt cccacagcca ataatggatc
     6721 atgctgggaa gcgctatcct cgcagtctca aaattaatgt tgacatgttg cgtagagcta
     6781 cagattagat cagccatatg ctttatgtgt ttacctcagc ggatcttcag caagatgtgt
     6841 ttattttaag aaaatggctt cctcgctgcc tgcacagggg cattaaggaa gtgacgtgag
     6901 cgtcctcaca gtcaaattac tttatctcat gctgctttca ggcctctgct tattttatta
     6961 ttattatttt aaattagggg gaatcacggt ggcgttgtgg gtagggtagc gcgatcacct
     7021 tacagcaaga aggtcgctgg ttcgagctct ggctgggtca gttggcattt ctgtgtggag
     7081 tttaaattga attgaaattg aataaactaa attggcccta gtgtatgtgt gtgaatgtaa
     7141 gtgtgcatgg gtgtttccca gtgttgggtt tgactggaag agcatccgct tcgtaaaaca
     7201 tatgctggat aagttggcgg ttcatttcac tgtggtgacc gctgattaat aaagggacta
     7261 agctgaaaat gaaatgaatt aatacatttt aaatgagctt ttgctgacat gtttatgatt
     7321 acaaatagtg aaattgtatg ttaatttacg ataagtgcat tgttctaaat tcatttttat
     7381 gtagcagctg gtttttcttc catttgtgtc attcaacaga acatttttct aaaaaagtga
     7441 acttaaattt tctcctccct ctgacaaggc ttgatggtaa tttcagccga ctctaattac
     7501 agactcacta aaaggaatcg gtgcagtcat ttatctttat cagcgcgctg gtgggaaggt
     7561 aataggtttt gcttatgagt tgtttgcgtg cgagtctggg tccttgtgta ggcgatgctg
     7621 atgcactgca ttaaatattg agggagaagt cgctcaaaaa tagcaaagta caggctgggg
     7681 caggaacgtc aaagcccgct cagtggccac gtttcttgtt tcgtaagtcc tatttttaat
     7741 agcgataatt caggctcagt agaaggaact ccagcactat aagcagtctc tcgcctgtct
     7801 cggcgagtta tgtattttgg gatgaagtgc tcttccacct ctacctctgc tgtgctggcg
     7861 ccagtatctg ggctgtaaga tagtgtacgt gtcagtctgt gtggccgaag agcctgtgtg
     7921 ttgtgtaact cactacattc gtcgctgtgg atggctgact tgccatgggg aggtttactt
     7981 cagttcacga atcacattcg ccacgatctt gtcactttgt gtcaagactc gctctctgtg
     8041 tgtcaacagc tctgctgttt gaggttgaaa ttctgaactt gagatatatc ccaggatata
     8101 ttagggctac tgccaacgga aaaagcaaat ggtgccatgg ccatttgatt gatcaaacaa
     8161 acaccctttt gcttgggtga cagtgaaatg tcagatccat gtttgtactg ctttaataac
     8221 ttgcctctct gagctttctc cttgtcagtg tcaatttgcc tgagatataa attccggttg
     8281 ccccgaaagc ttattttatt aaaaaaaagc taacatgcac tcatacaacg tgcgcacata
     8341 catgtgaggc ttgctaaaag tcaagaagca agccaatagc aagagtcgtc agactgctgt
     8401 tacctgggca acctggttag aggtaaggct caaggcaaga ataaatcatt ccactgaaga
     8461 gacacagcgt tacagcgaga tgagagcaag aggcgatagt gaagggagaa caaaagaaca
     8521 gcctacccac actagtgcag atctacctgt ttgagctact gattgttcag tttgattaga
     8581 tatcagacaa ttctgctatc tccaattgca ttgctgcatg aattcctaga aatcatttta
     8641 atcaccaaaa actagtaggg acacttgtgg cgtatatgat tctgcctgtt gattgtgggg
     8701 atccaacaga aagatcatga atgcattgtt aattaagtcg gtgagacacc ctgttccacc
     8761 ctaggggccg ttctggggaa agagtgcttt cagtcagcta aagatgacta atatgtgaac
     8821 atatattact acacatgcca atttgtacat tctggatagt taccagccct gggaaaacat
     8881 cgaaaaaaat aaatcaacat agataaaatt ggcaaatccc ttctggtacg atgcagagtg
     8941 cttgctctga gaacttgtgc attgtgacag aaagcgaccg ttaaaaactg aaagtagcat
     9001 ctacaacctg catacatctg ttctttgaaa atcccctgta ggccaaatta agcatcacgc
     9061 tgtgctccac agcaacacgg atgaaccgaa aacccagaca caaacgcaca cacttttcac
     9121 ataaacaagg tttagttatg ctagctatgc tttttcgtcc tccctttgtc atcagcggcg
     9181 agtgacgtaa cacagtttga ccctggacag cgtaaagggg gggttgggaa tgagtgaaag
     9241 gactgtgaca tctgcagggc caggggctga tggagagagc tgaagtgagg gaggtcagag
     9301 gaggaggaag ggtgggatat tgtcctcctc aggccctatc cctctcagac gcattgattt
     9361 ttaacctctc agcgagaatg ccaagcatta cacccctcaa attatggttc ctcacccaac
     9421 ctgttatatt ttccacctgc agataattac cggtccacca tggtgagcaa gggcgaggag
     9481 ctgttcaccg gggtggtgcc catcctggtc gagctggacg gcgacgtaaa cggccacaag
     9541 ttcagcgtgt ccggcgaggg cgagggcgat gccacctacg gcaagctgac cctgaagttc
     9601 atctgcacca ccggcaagct gcccgtgccc tggcccaccc tcgtgaccac cctgacctac
     9661 ggcgtgcagt gcttcagccg ctaccccgac cacatgaagc agcacgactt cttcaagtcc
     9721 gccatgcccg aaggctacgt ccaggagcgc accatcttct tcaaggacga cggcaactac
     9781 aagacccgcg ccgaggtgaa gttcgagggc gacaccctgg tgaaccgcat cgagctgaag
     9841 ggcatcgact tcaaggagga cggcaacatc ctggggcaca agctggagta caactacaac
     9901 agccacaacg tctatatcat ggccgacaag cagaagaacg gcatcaaggt gaacttcaag
     9961 atccgccaca acatcgagga cggcagcgtg cagctcgccg accactacca gcagaacacc
    10021 cccatcggcg acggccccgt gctgctgccc gacaaccact acctgagcac ccagtccgcc
    10081 ctgagcaaag accccaacga gaagcgcgat cacatggtcc tgctggagtt cgtgaccgcc
    10141 gccgggatca ctctcggcat ggacgagctg tacaagtccg gactcagatc taagctgaac
    10201 cctcctgatg agagtggccc cggctgcatg agctgcaagt gtgtgctctc ctgaaccggt
    10261 gatgatccag acatgataag atacattgat gagtttggac aaaccacaac tagaatgcag
    10321 tgaaaaaaat gctttatttg tgaaatttgt gatgctattg ctttatttgt aaccattata
    10381 agctgcaata aacaagttaa caacaacaat tgcattcatt ttatgtttca ggttcagggg
    10441 gaggtgtggg aggtttttta aagcaagtaa aacctctaca aatgtggtat ggctgattat
    10501 gatcctctag atcagatctg cgaagatacg gccacgggtg ctcttgatcc tgtggctgat
    10561 tttggactgt gctgctcgca gctgctgatg aatcacatac ttcctccatt ttcttccact
    10621 gattgactgt tataatttcc ctaatttcca ggtcaaggtg ctgtgcattg tggtaataga
    10681 tgtgacatga cgtcacttcc aaaggaccaa tgaacatgtc tgaccaattt catataatgt
    10741 gaaaacgatt ttcataggca gaataaataa catttaaatt aaactgggca tcagcgcaat
    10801 tcaattggtt tggtaatagc aagggaaaat agaatgaagt gatctccaaa aaataagtac
    10861 tttttgactg taaataaaat tgtaaggagt aaaaagtact tttttttcta aaaaaatgta
    10921 attaagtaaa agtaaaagta ttgattttta attgtactca agtaaagtaa aaatccccaa
    10981 aaataatact taagtacagt aatcaagtaa aattactcaa gtactttaca cctctggttc
    11041 ttgaccccct accttcagca agcccagcag atccactagt tctagagcgg ccgccaccgc
    11101 ggtggagctc cagcttttgt tccctttagt gagggttaat tgcgcgcttg gcgtaatcat
    11161 ggtcatagct gtttcctgtg tgaaattgtt atccgctcac aattccacac aacatacgag
    11221 ccggaagcat aaagtgtaaa gcctggggtg cctaatgagt gagctaactc acattaattg
    11281 cgttgcgctc actgcccgct ttccagtcgg gaaacctgtc gtgccagctg cattaatgaa
    11341 tcggccaacg cgcggggaga ggcggtttgc gtattgggcg ctcttccgct tcctcgctca
    11401 ctgactcgct gcgctcggtc gttcggctgc ggcgagcggt atcagctcac tcaaaggcgg
    11461 taatacggtt atccacagaa tcaggggata acgcaggaaa gaacatgtga gcaaaaggcc
    11521 agcaaaaggc caggaaccgt aaaaaggccg cgttgctggc gtttttccat aggctccgcc
    11581 cccctgacga gcatcacaaa aatcgacgct caagtcagag gtggcgaaac ccgacaggac
    11641 tataaagata ccaggcgttt ccccctggaa gctccctcgt gcgctctcct gttccgaccc
    11701 tgccgcttac cggatacctg tccgcctttc tcccttcggg aagcgtggcg ctttctcata
    11761 gctcacgctg taggtatctc agttcggtgt aggtcgttcg ctccaagctg ggctgtgtgc
    11821 acgaaccccc cgttcagccc gaccgctgcg ccttatccgg taactatcgt cttgagtcca
    11881 acccggtaag acacgactta tcgccactgg cagcagccac tggtaacagg attagcagag
    11941 cgaggtatgt aggcggtgct acagagttct tgaagtggtg gcctaactac ggctacacta
    12001 gaaggacagt atttggtatc tgcgctctgc tgaagccagt taccttcgga aaaagagttg
    12061 gtagctcttg atccggcaaa caaaccaccg ctggtagcgg tggttttttt gtttgcaagc
    12121 agcagattac gcgcagaaaa aaaggatctc aagaagatcc tttgatcttt tctacggggt
    12181 ctgacgctca gtggaacgaa aactcacgtt aagggatttt ggtcatgaga ttatcaaaaa
    12241 ggatcttcac ctagatcctt ttaaattaaa aatgaagttt taaatcaatc taaagtatat
    12301 atgagtaaac ttggtctgac agttaccaat gcttaatcag tgaggcacct atctcagcga
    12361 tctgtctatt tcgttcatcc atagttgcct gactccccgt cgtgtagata actacgatac
    12421 gggagggctt accatctggc cccagtgctg caatgatacc gcgagaccca cgctcaccgg
    12481 ctccagattt atcagcaata aaccagccag ccggaagggc cgagcgcaga agtggtcctg
    12541 caactttatc cgcctccatc cagtctatta attgttgccg ggaagctaga gtaagtagtt
    12601 cgccagttaa tagtttgcgc aacgttgttg ccattgctac aggcatcgtg gtgtcacgct
    12661 cgtcgtttgg tatggcttca ttcagctccg gttcccaacg atcaaggcga gttacatgat
    12721 cccccatgtt gtgcaaaaaa gcggttagct ccttcggtcc tccgatcgtt gtcagaagta
    12781 agttggccgc agtgttatca ctcatggtta tggcagcact gcataattct cttactgtca
    12841 tgccatccgt aagatgcttt tctgtgactg gtgagtactc aaccaagtca ttctgagaat
    12901 agtgtatgcg gcgaccgagt tgctcttgcc cggcgtcaat acgggataat accgcgccac
    12961 atagcagaac tttaaaagtg ctcatcattg gaaaacgttc ttcggggcga aaactctcaa
    13021 ggatcttacc gctgttgaga tccagttcga tgtaacccac tcgtgcaccc aactgatctt
    13081 cagcatcttt tactttcacc agcgtttctg ggtgagcaaa aacaggaagg caaaatgccg
    13141 caaaaaaggg aataagggcg acacggaaat gttgaatact catactcttc ctttttcaat
    13201 attattgaag catttatcag ggttattgtc tcatgagcgg atacatattt gaatgtattt
    13261 agaaaaataa acaaataggg gttccgcgca catttccccg aaaagtg
//
