# Supplementary material for: Small leucine-rich proteoglycans inhibit CNS regeneration by modifying the structural and mechanical properties of the lesion environment
Source: Nat Commun. 2023 Oct 26;14:6814. doi: 10.1038/s41467-023-42339-7 (PMC10603094; doi:10.1038/s41467-023-42339-7)
Supplement: Supplementary file 6 — Supplementary Data 3 [file 41467_2023_42339_MOESM6_ESM.txt]

LOCUS       115.TetRE_aspn-m        5774 bp DNA     circular SYN 28-MAR-2023
DEFINITION  synthetic circular DNA
ACCESSION   .
VERSION     .
KEYWORDS    TetRE:aspn-mCherry
SOURCE      synthetic DNA construct
  ORGANISM  synthetic DNA construct
REFERENCE   1  (bases 1 to 5774)
  AUTHORS   .
  TITLE     Direct Submission
  JOURNAL   Exported Mar 28, 2023 from SnapGene 6.2.1
            https://www.snapgene.com
FEATURES             Location/Qualifiers
     source          1..5774
                     /mol_type="other DNA"
                     /organism="synthetic DNA construct"
     CDS             1..861
                     /locus_tag="AmpR"
                     /label=AmpR
                     /note="/vntifkey=4"
     misc_feature    2113..2354
                     /locus_tag="MiniTol2\terminal\repat\left\(exact\ends\unknow
                     n)"
                     /label=MiniTol2
                     /label=MiniTol2\terminal\repat\left\(exact\ends\u
                     nknown)
                     /note="/vntifkey=21"
     promoter        2358..2606
                     /locus_tag="TetRE\tight"
                     /label=TetRE
                     /label=TetRE\tight
                     /note="/vntifkey=30"
     promoter        2614..2672
                     /locus_tag="CMV\minimal"
                     /label=CMV\minimal
                     /note="/vntifkey=29"
     CDS             2728..3837
                     /codon_start=1
                     /label=aspn CDS_ENSDART00000064798.6
                     /translation="MKVLLLLALLTLCNAKPYKHINVMEFMKHHDIMQQDAGDFDDDDD
                     DDDDDDKDYDDYDDNFVTDCPEGCRCSKKVLQCSDQGLTKVPKDIPANTLLLDLQNNDI
                     TEIKEDDFKGLDNLYALFLLNNQISKIHPKAFRNMNKLKILHLSYNLLTQMPENLPISV
                     QSLRLHDNKISRLPKGAFKGMHDLNVLELSANPITNSGIDVGAFDDMATLYLRIAEAKL
                     TAIPKDLPSSLNELHLDYNKIAKVESEDFLRLKGLQRLWLDFNQIKYVENGTFAATPKV
                     REIHLDNNKLKKIPPGLNTLKYLQVMYLHANSIGYVGVNDFCPSRTRAKKALYTRISLY
                     ANPVKYWEIQPPTFRCVSSHNSVQLGNHRK"
     CDS             3847..4557
                     /locus_tag="Cherry"
                     /label=Cherry
                     /note="/vntifkey=4"
     polyA_signal    4567..4762
                     /locus_tag="SV40\polyA\signal"
                     /label=SV40\polyA\signal
                     /note="/vntifkey=25"
     misc_feature    complement(4823..4987)
                     /locus_tag="MiniTol2\terminal\repeat\right\(exact\endunknow
                     n)"
                     /label=MiniTol2
                     /label=MiniTol2\terminal\repeat\right\(exact\end
                     unknown)
                     /note="/vntifkey=21"
ORIGIN
        1 atgagtattc aacatttccg tgtcgccctt attccctttt ttgcggcatt ttgccttcct
       61 gtttttgctc acccagaaac gctggtgaaa gtaaaagatg ctgaagatca gttgggtgca
      121 cgagtgggtt acatcgaact ggatctcaac agcggtaaga tccttgagag ttttcgcccc
      181 gaagaacgtt ttccaatgat gagcactttt aaagttctgc tatgtggcgc ggtattatcc
      241 cgtattgacg ccgggcaaga gcaactcggt cgccgcatac actattctca gaatgacttg
      301 gttgagtact caccagtcac agaaaagcat cttacggatg gcatgacagt aagagaatta
      361 tgcagtgctg ccataaccat gagtgataac actgcggcca acttacttct gacaacgatc
      421 ggaggaccga aggagctaac cgcttttttg cacaacatgg gggatcatgt aactcgcctt
      481 gatcgttggg aaccggagct gaatgaagcc ataccaaacg acgagcgtga caccacgatg
      541 cctgtagcaa tggcaacaac gttgcgcaaa ctattaactg gcgaactact tactctagct
      601 tcccggcaac aattaataga ctggatggag gcggataaag ttgcaggacc acttctgcgc
      661 tcggcccttc cggctggctg gtttattgct gataaatctg gagccggtga gcgtgggtct
      721 cgcggtatca ttgcagcact ggggccagat ggtaagccct cccgtatcgt agttatctac
      781 acgacgggga gtcaggcaac tatggatgaa cgaaatagac agatcgctga gataggtgcc
      841 tcactgatta agcattggta actgtcagac caagtttact catatatact ttagattgat
      901 ttaaaacttc atttttaatt taaaaggatc taggtgaaga tcctttttga taatctcatg
      961 accaaaatcc cttaacgtga gttttcgttc cactgagcgt cagaccccgt agaaaagatc
     1021 aaaggatctt cttgagatcc tttttttctg cgcgtaatct gctgcttgca aacaaaaaaa
     1081 ccaccgctac cagcggtggt ttgtttgccg gatcaagagc taccaactct ttttccgaag
     1141 gtaactggct tcagcagagc gcagatacca aatactgtcc ttctagtgta gccgtagtta
     1201 ggccaccact tcaagaactc tgtagcaccg cctacatacc tcgctctgct aatcctgtta
     1261 ccagtggctg ctgccagtgg cgataagtcg tgtcttaccg ggttggactc aagacgatag
     1321 ttaccggata aggcgcagcg gtcgggctga acggggggtt cgtgcacaca gcccagcttg
     1381 gagcgaacga cctacaccga actgagatac ctacagcgtg agctatgaga aagcgccacg
     1441 cttcccgaag ggagaaaggc ggacaggtat ccggtaagcg gcagggtcgg aacaggagag
     1501 cgcacgaggg agcttccagg gggaaacgcc tggtatcttt atagtcctgt cgggtttcgc
     1561 cacctctgac ttgagcgtcg atttttgtga tgctcgtcag gggggcggag cctatggaaa
     1621 aacgccagca acgcggcctt tttacggttc ctggcctttt gctggccttt tgctcacatg
     1681 ttctttcctg cgttatcccc tgattctgtg gataaccgta ttaccgcctt tgagtgagct
     1741 gataccgctc gccgcagccg aacgaccgag cgcagcgagt cagtgagcga ggaagcggaa
     1801 gagcgcccaa tacgcaaacc gcctctcccc gcgcgttggc cgattcatta atgcagctgg
     1861 cacgacaggt ttcccgactg gaaagcgggc agtgagcgca acgcaattaa tgtgagttag
     1921 ctcactcatt aggcacccca ggctttacac tttatgcttc cggctcgtat gttgtgtgga
     1981 attgtgagcg gataacaatt tcacacagga aacagctatg accatgatta cgccaagcgc
     2041 gcaattaacc ctcactaaag ggaacaaaag ctggagctcc accgcggtgg cggccgctct
     2101 agaactagtg gatctgctgg gcttgctgaa ggtagggggt caagaaccag aggtgtaaag
     2161 tacttgagta attttacttg attactgtac ttaagtatta tttttgggga tttttacttt
     2221 acttgagtac aattaaaaat caatactttt acttttactt aattacattt ttttagaaaa
     2281 aaaagtactt tttactcctt acaattttat ttacagtcaa aaagtactta ttttttggag
     2341 atcacttggg cccggctcga gtttactccc tatcagtgat agagaacgta tgtcgagttt
     2401 actccctatc agtgatagag aacgatgtcg agtttactcc ctatcagtga tagagaacgt
     2461 atgtcgagtt tactccctat cagtgataga gaacgtatgt cgagtttact ccctatcagt
     2521 gatagagaac gtatgtcgag tttatcccta tcagtgatag agaacgtatg tcgagtttac
     2581 tccctatcag tgatagagaa cgtatgtcga ggtaggcgtg tacggtggga ggcctatata
     2641 agcagagctc gtttagtgaa ccgtcagatc gcctggagat ttcgagctcg gtacccgggg
     2701 atcctctagt cagctgacgc gtccaccatg aaggtacttt tactactcgc cctactaacg
     2761 ttatgtaatg caaagccata caaacatatc aacgtcatgg agttcatgaa gcatcatgac
     2821 atcatgcaac aagacgcggg tgattttgat gatgatgatg acgacgacga tgacgacgat
     2881 aaagattatg atgattacga tgataatttt gttacggact gtcctgaagg atgtcggtgc
     2941 tcaaagaagg ttctccagtg ctcagatcag ggtctgacca aagtgccaaa ggacattcct
     3001 gcaaacacgt tgctcctcga ccttcaaaat aatgacatca cggaaattaa ggaagatgat
     3061 ttcaaaggcc tggataatct ctatgccttg tttctgctca ataaccagat atccaaaatt
     3121 catccaaagg ccttccgcaa catgaacaag ctcaagattc tccacctgtc atacaacttg
     3181 ctgacgcaaa tgccagagaa tcttcctata agtgttcaat cattgcgact gcacgacaac
     3241 aagatcagca gacttccaaa aggagcgttt aagggaatgc atgacttgaa tgttttagaa
     3301 ctgagtgcaa atccaattac aaacagtggg attgatgttg gagcttttga tgacatggca
     3361 accctttact taagaatagc tgaagcaaag ctcacagcca tccctaaaga tcttccatct
     3421 tccctcaacg aacttcactt ggactataac aagattgcca aagtggagtc agaggacttc
     3481 ttgagattaa aaggtctaca aaggctttgg cttgacttca atcaaatcaa gtacgtagag
     3541 aatggaactt tcgctgccac tcccaaagtc agagagattc atttagacaa taataaactg
     3601 aagaaaattc ctccaggcct gaacaccctg aaatatttac aggtgatgta cttacacgcc
     3661 aacagcattg gctacgttgg agtaaatgac ttttgcccct cgagaacccg ggctaagaaa
     3721 gccctctaca ctagaatcag tttatacgca aacccagtga aatactggga gattcagcca
     3781 cccaccttcc gctgcgtttc cagccacaat tcggtgcaac tgggaaacca tagaaagggc
     3841 gcgcctatgg tgagcaaggg cgaggaggat aacatggcca tcatcaagga gttcatgcgc
     3901 ttcaaggtgc acatggaggg ctccgtgaac ggccacgagt tcgagatcga gggcgagggc
     3961 gagggccgcc cctacgaggg cacccagacc gccaagctga aggtgaccaa gggtggcccc
     4021 ctgcccttcg cctgggacat cctgtcccct cagttcatgt acggctccaa ggcctacgtg
     4081 aagcaccccg ccgacatccc cgactacttg aagctgtcct tccccgaggg cttcaagtgg
     4141 gagcgcgtga tgaacttcga ggacggcggc gtggtgaccg tgacccagga ctcctccctg
     4201 caggacggcg agttcatcta caaggtgaag ctgcgcggca ccaacttccc ctccgacggc
     4261 cccgtaatgc agaagaagac catgggctgg gaggcctcct ccgagcggat gtaccccgag
     4321 gacggcgccc tgaagggcga gatcaagcag aggctgaagc tgaaggacgg cggccactac
     4381 gacgctgagg tcaagaccac ctacaaggcc aagaagcccg tgcagctgcc cggcgcctac
     4441 aacgtcaaca tcaagttgga catcacctcc cacaacgagg actacaccat cgtggaacag
     4501 tacgaacgcg ccgagggccg ccactccacc ggcggcatgg acgagctgta caagtaaatc
     4561 gatgatgatc cagacatgat aagatacatt gatgagtttg gacaaaccac aactagaatg
     4621 cagtgaaaaa aatgctttat ttgtgaaatt tgtgatgcta ttgctttatt tgtaaccatt
     4681 ataagctgca ataaacaagt taacaacaac aattgcattc attttatgtt tcaggttcag
     4741 ggggaggtgt gggaggtttt ttaaagcaag taaaacctct acaaatgtgg tatggctgat
     4801 tatgatcctc tagatcagat ctaatactca agtacaattt taatggagta cttttttact
     4861 tttactcaag taagattcta gccagatact tttactttta attgagtaaa attttcccta
     4921 agtacttgta ctttcacttg agtaaaattt ttgagtactt tttacacctc tgtcaagaac
     4981 catatgccgg tacccaattc gccctatagt gagtcgtatt acgcgcgctc actggccgtc
     5041 gttttacaac gtcgtgactg ggaaaaccct ggcgttaccc aacttaatcg ccttgcagca
     5101 catccccctt tcgccagctg gcgtaatagc gaagaggccc gcaccgatcg cccttcccaa
     5161 cagttgcgca gcctgaatgg cgaatgggnn nnnnnnnnnn nnnnnnnnnn nnnnnnnnnn
     5221 nnnnnnnnnn nnnnnnnnnn nnnnnnnnnn nnnnnnnnnn nnnnnnnnnn nnnnnnnnnn
     5281 nnnnnnnnnn nnnnnnnnnn nnnnnnnnnn nncnnnnnnn nnnnnnnnnn nnnnnnnnnn
     5341 nnnnnnnnnn nnnnnnnnnn nnnnnnnnnn nnnnnnnnnn nnnnnnnnnn nnnnnnnnnn
     5401 nnnnannnnn nnnnnnnnnn nnnnnnnnnn nnnnnnnnnn nnnnnnnnnn nnnncctttg
     5461 acgttggagt ccacgttctt taatagtgga ctcttgttcc aaactggaac aacactcaac
     5521 cctatctcgg tctattcttt tgatttataa gggattttgc cgatttcggc ctattggtta
     5581 aaaaatgagc tgatttaaca aaaatttaac gcgaatttta acaaaatatt aacgcttaca
     5641 atttaggtgg cacttttcgg ggaaatgtgc gcggaacccc tatttgttta tttttctaaa
     5701 tacattcaaa tatgtatccg ctcatgagac aataaccctg ataaatgctt caataatatt
     5761 gaaaaaggaa gagt
//
