# Supplementary material for: Small leucine-rich proteoglycans inhibit CNS regeneration by modifying the structural and mechanical properties of the lesion environment
Source: Nat Commun. 2023 Oct 26;14:6814. doi: 10.1038/s41467-023-42339-7 (PMC10603094; doi:10.1038/s41467-023-42339-7)
Supplement: Supplementary file 7 — Supplementary Data 4 [file 41467_2023_42339_MOESM7_ESM.txt]

LOCUS       116.TetRE_chad-m        5753 bp DNA     circular SYN 28-MAR-2023
DEFINITION  synthetic circular DNA
ACCESSION   .
VERSION     .
KEYWORDS    TetRE:chad-mCherry
SOURCE      synthetic DNA construct
  ORGANISM  synthetic DNA construct
REFERENCE   1  (bases 1 to 5753)
  AUTHORS   .
  TITLE     Direct Submission
  JOURNAL   Exported Mar 28, 2023 from SnapGene 6.2.1
            https://www.snapgene.com
FEATURES             Location/Qualifiers
     source          1..5753
                     /mol_type="other DNA"
                     /organism="synthetic DNA construct"
     CDS             1..861
                     /locus_tag="AmpR"
                     /label=AmpR
                     /note="/vntifkey=4"
     misc_feature    2113..2354
                     /locus_tag="MiniTol2\terminal\repat\left\(exact\ends\unknow
                     n)"
                     /label=MiniTol2
                     /label=MiniTol2\terminal\repat\left\(exact\ends\u
                     nknown)
                     /note="/vntifkey=21"
     promoter        2358..2606
                     /locus_tag="TetRE\tight"
                     /label=TetRE
                     /label=TetRE\tight
                     /note="/vntifkey=30"
     promoter        2614..2672
                     /locus_tag="CMV\minimal"
                     /label=CMV\minimal
                     /note="/vntifkey=29"
     CDS             2728..3816
                     /codon_start=1
                     /label=chad CDS_ENSDART00000066264.4
                     /translation="MYTFHVLLVLVCLQFCAHTAFAAPTQCPSQCHCHGDLQHVICDNV
                     GLKKIPRISEATRLLNLQRNNLGNLPTGGFSEMKGLISLHLQHCQIRELSGQAFKGLNK
                     LIYLYLSDNEISTIKPGAFEDLTELTYLYLDGNQITSLPKGIFSPMINLFILQLNNNKL
                     RELQPGTFKGAKDLRWLYMSGNELSSIQPGSLDEVENLAILTLDQNNLSTYPLPAMSKL
                     RVVEELNLSKNPLSLIPDHAFRSFGRYMEKLHLNDMSLEKFSNAAFEGVTALKSLHLEN
                     NKLRSLPNSLEFSTIQNITLFNNPWSCTCPLTNLRKWMDTTRNRPDAVCASPANQKGKQ
                     IRDSTAFTRCKGKTKRARKGTRL"
     CDS             3826..4536
                     /locus_tag="Cherry"
                     /label=Cherry
                     /note="/vntifkey=4"
     polyA_signal    4546..4741
                     /locus_tag="SV40\polyA\signal"
                     /label=SV40\polyA\signal
                     /note="/vntifkey=25"
     misc_feature    complement(4802..4966)
                     /locus_tag="MiniTol2\terminal\repeat\right\(exact\endunknow
                     n)"
                     /label=MiniTol2
                     /label=MiniTol2\terminal\repeat\right\(exact\end
                     unknown)
                     /note="/vntifkey=21"
ORIGIN
        1 atgagtattc aacatttccg tgtcgccctt attccctttt ttgcggcatt ttgccttcct
       61 gtttttgctc acccagaaac gctggtgaaa gtaaaagatg ctgaagatca gttgggtgca
      121 cgagtgggtt acatcgaact ggatctcaac agcggtaaga tccttgagag ttttcgcccc
      181 gaagaacgtt ttccaatgat gagcactttt aaagttctgc tatgtggcgc ggtattatcc
      241 cgtattgacg ccgggcaaga gcaactcggt cgccgcatac actattctca gaatgacttg
      301 gttgagtact caccagtcac agaaaagcat cttacggatg gcatgacagt aagagaatta
      361 tgcagtgctg ccataaccat gagtgataac actgcggcca acttacttct gacaacgatc
      421 ggaggaccga aggagctaac cgcttttttg cacaacatgg gggatcatgt aactcgcctt
      481 gatcgttggg aaccggagct gaatgaagcc ataccaaacg acgagcgtga caccacgatg
      541 cctgtagcaa tggcaacaac gttgcgcaaa ctattaactg gcgaactact tactctagct
      601 tcccggcaac aattaataga ctggatggag gcggataaag ttgcaggacc acttctgcgc
      661 tcggcccttc cggctggctg gtttattgct gataaatctg gagccggtga gcgtgggtct
      721 cgcggtatca ttgcagcact ggggccagat ggtaagccct cccgtatcgt agttatctac
      781 acgacgggga gtcaggcaac tatggatgaa cgaaatagac agatcgctga gataggtgcc
      841 tcactgatta agcattggta actgtcagac caagtttact catatatact ttagattgat
      901 ttaaaacttc atttttaatt taaaaggatc taggtgaaga tcctttttga taatctcatg
      961 accaaaatcc cttaacgtga gttttcgttc cactgagcgt cagaccccgt agaaaagatc
     1021 aaaggatctt cttgagatcc tttttttctg cgcgtaatct gctgcttgca aacaaaaaaa
     1081 ccaccgctac cagcggtggt ttgtttgccg gatcaagagc taccaactct ttttccgaag
     1141 gtaactggct tcagcagagc gcagatacca aatactgtcc ttctagtgta gccgtagtta
     1201 ggccaccact tcaagaactc tgtagcaccg cctacatacc tcgctctgct aatcctgtta
     1261 ccagtggctg ctgccagtgg cgataagtcg tgtcttaccg ggttggactc aagacgatag
     1321 ttaccggata aggcgcagcg gtcgggctga acggggggtt cgtgcacaca gcccagcttg
     1381 gagcgaacga cctacaccga actgagatac ctacagcgtg agctatgaga aagcgccacg
     1441 cttcccgaag ggagaaaggc ggacaggtat ccggtaagcg gcagggtcgg aacaggagag
     1501 cgcacgaggg agcttccagg gggaaacgcc tggtatcttt atagtcctgt cgggtttcgc
     1561 cacctctgac ttgagcgtcg atttttgtga tgctcgtcag gggggcggag cctatggaaa
     1621 aacgccagca acgcggcctt tttacggttc ctggcctttt gctggccttt tgctcacatg
     1681 ttctttcctg cgttatcccc tgattctgtg gataaccgta ttaccgcctt tgagtgagct
     1741 gataccgctc gccgcagccg aacgaccgag cgcagcgagt cagtgagcga ggaagcggaa
     1801 gagcgcccaa tacgcaaacc gcctctcccc gcgcgttggc cgattcatta atgcagctgg
     1861 cacgacaggt ttcccgactg gaaagcgggc agtgagcgca acgcaattaa tgtgagttag
     1921 ctcactcatt aggcacccca ggctttacac tttatgcttc cggctcgtat gttgtgtgga
     1981 attgtgagcg gataacaatt tcacacagga aacagctatg accatgatta cgccaagcgc
     2041 gcaattaacc ctcactaaag ggaacaaaag ctggagctcc accgcggtgg cggccgctct
     2101 agaactagtg gatctgctgg gcttgctgaa ggtagggggt caagaaccag aggtgtaaag
     2161 tacttgagta attttacttg attactgtac ttaagtatta tttttgggga tttttacttt
     2221 acttgagtac aattaaaaat caatactttt acttttactt aattacattt ttttagaaaa
     2281 aaaagtactt tttactcctt acaattttat ttacagtcaa aaagtactta ttttttggag
     2341 atcacttggg cccggctcga gtttactccc tatcagtgat agagaacgta tgtcgagttt
     2401 actccctatc agtgatagag aacgatgtcg agtttactcc ctatcagtga tagagaacgt
     2461 atgtcgagtt tactccctat cagtgataga gaacgtatgt cgagtttact ccctatcagt
     2521 gatagagaac gtatgtcgag tttatcccta tcagtgatag agaacgtatg tcgagtttac
     2581 tccctatcag tgatagagaa cgtatgtcga ggtaggcgtg tacggtggga ggcctatata
     2641 agcagagctc gtttagtgaa ccgtcagatc gcctggagat ttcgagctcg gtacccgggg
     2701 atcctctagt cagctgacgc gtccaccatg tacacttttc atgtcttact ggtgctagtg
     2761 tgtctacagt tttgtgctca cactgctttt gcagctccaa ctcagtgccc aagccagtgc
     2821 cactgccatg gggacctgca gcatgttatt tgtgacaatg ttgggctaaa gaagatccct
     2881 cgcatatctg aagccacgcg tctcctcaac ctgcaacgca acaacttggg gaatctacca
     2941 actgggggct tcagtgagat gaaagggctc atttctctgc acctgcagca ttgccagatc
     3001 cgagagctct ccggccaggc tttcaaaggg ctcaacaagc tcatctacct ctacctgtct
     3061 gataatgaga tcagcaccat taaacccggt gcttttgagg atctaacaga actcacctat
     3121 ctctacttgg acggcaacca aatcacaagc cttccgaagg gcatcttttc ccccatgatc
     3181 aacctgttca tcctgcagct caacaacaac aagcttcgag agctgcagcc tggtactttc
     3241 aaaggtgcta aggatctccg ctggctttat atgagcggca acgagctgag ctccatacag
     3301 cctggttctc ttgatgaagt ggagaacttg gccattctaa ccctggacca gaacaacctg
     3361 tccacatacc ctctcccggc tatgagcaag ctgcgtgttg tggaggaact caacctctcc
     3421 aaaaaccctc tcagcctcat ccctgaccat gcattccgaa gcttcggacg ctacatggag
     3481 aagctccatc taaatgacat gagcctggag aagttttcca atgctgcctt tgagggagtg
     3541 acggctctca aatctctgca tctggagaac aacaagctga ggtcactacc aaacagcctt
     3601 gagttcagca ccatccaaaa catcactctg tttaacaatc cctggagctg cacctgccca
     3661 ttaacaaacc tcagaaaatg gatggacact actcgtaatc gcccagatgc agtttgcgct
     3721 tcacctgcca accagaaagg aaagcaaata agagacagca ctgctttcac ccgctgcaag
     3781 ggaaaaacaa agagggccag gaaggggaca cgacttggcg cgcctatggt gagcaagggc
     3841 gaggaggata acatggccat catcaaggag ttcatgcgct tcaaggtgca catggagggc
     3901 tccgtgaacg gccacgagtt cgagatcgag ggcgagggcg agggccgccc ctacgagggc
     3961 acccagaccg ccaagctgaa ggtgaccaag ggtggccccc tgcccttcgc ctgggacatc
     4021 ctgtcccctc agttcatgta cggctccaag gcctacgtga agcaccccgc cgacatcccc
     4081 gactacttga agctgtcctt ccccgagggc ttcaagtggg agcgcgtgat gaacttcgag
     4141 gacggcggcg tggtgaccgt gacccaggac tcctccctgc aggacggcga gttcatctac
     4201 aaggtgaagc tgcgcggcac caacttcccc tccgacggcc ccgtaatgca gaagaagacc
     4261 atgggctggg aggcctcctc cgagcggatg taccccgagg acggcgccct gaagggcgag
     4321 atcaagcaga ggctgaagct gaaggacggc ggccactacg acgctgaggt caagaccacc
     4381 tacaaggcca agaagcccgt gcagctgccc ggcgcctaca acgtcaacat caagttggac
     4441 atcacctccc acaacgagga ctacaccatc gtggaacagt acgaacgcgc cgagggccgc
     4501 cactccaccg gcggcatgga cgagctgtac aagtaaatcg atgatgatcc agacatgata
     4561 agatacattg atgagtttgg acaaaccaca actagaatgc agtgaaaaaa atgctttatt
     4621 tgtgaaattt gtgatgctat tgctttattt gtaaccatta taagctgcaa taaacaagtt
     4681 aacaacaaca attgcattca ttttatgttt caggttcagg gggaggtgtg ggaggttttt
     4741 taaagcaagt aaaacctcta caaatgtggt atggctgatt atgatcctct agatcagatc
     4801 taatactcaa gtacaatttt aatggagtac ttttttactt ttactcaagt aagattctag
     4861 ccagatactt ttacttttaa ttgagtaaaa ttttccctaa gtacttgtac tttcacttga
     4921 gtaaaatttt tgagtacttt ttacacctct gtcaagaacc atatgccggt acccaattcg
     4981 ccctatagtg agtcgtatta cgcgcgctca ctggccgtcg ttttacaacg tcgtgactgg
     5041 gaaaaccctg gcgttaccca acttaatcgc cttgcagcac atcccccttt cgccagctgg
     5101 cgtaatagcg aagaggcccg caccgatcgc ccttcccaac agttgcgcag cctgaatggc
     5161 gaatgggnnn nnnnnnnnnn nnnnnnnnnn nnnnnnnnnn nnnnnnnnnn nnnnnnnnnn
     5221 nnnnnnnnnn nnnnnnnnnn nnnnnnnnnn nnnnnnnnnn nnnnnnnnnn nnnnnnnnnn
     5281 nnnnnnnnnn ncnnnnnnnn nnnnnnnnnn nnnnnnnnnn nnnnnnnnnn nnnnnnnnnn
     5341 nnnnnnnnnn nnnnnnnnnn nnnnnnnnnn nnnnnnnnnn nnnannnnnn nnnnnnnnnn
     5401 nnnnnnnnnn nnnnnnnnnn nnnnnnnnnn nnncctttga cgttggagtc cacgttcttt
     5461 aatagtggac tcttgttcca aactggaaca acactcaacc ctatctcggt ctattctttt
     5521 gatttataag ggattttgcc gatttcggcc tattggttaa aaaatgagct gatttaacaa
     5581 aaatttaacg cgaattttaa caaaatatta acgcttacaa tttaggtggc acttttcggg
     5641 gaaatgtgcg cggaacccct atttgtttat ttttctaaat acattcaaat atgtatccgc
     5701 tcatgagaca ataaccctga taaatgcttc aataatattg aaaaaggaag agt
//
