# Supplementary material for: Small leucine-rich proteoglycans inhibit CNS regeneration by modifying the structural and mechanical properties of the lesion environment
Source: Nat Commun. 2023 Oct 26;14:6814. doi: 10.1038/s41467-023-42339-7 (PMC10603094; doi:10.1038/s41467-023-42339-7)
Supplement: Supplementary file 8 — Supplementary Data 5 [file 41467_2023_42339_MOESM8_ESM.txt]

LOCUS       117.TetRE_fmoda-        5690 bp DNA     circular SYN 28-MAR-2023
DEFINITION  synthetic circular DNA
ACCESSION   .
VERSION     .
KEYWORDS    TetRE:fmoda-mCherry
SOURCE      synthetic DNA construct
  ORGANISM  synthetic DNA construct
REFERENCE   1  (bases 1 to 5690)
  AUTHORS   .
  TITLE     Direct Submission
  JOURNAL   Exported Mar 28, 2023 from SnapGene 6.2.1
            https://www.snapgene.com
FEATURES             Location/Qualifiers
     source          1..5690
                     /mol_type="other DNA"
                     /organism="synthetic DNA construct"
     CDS             1..861
                     /locus_tag="AmpR"
                     /label=AmpR
                     /note="/vntifkey=4"
     misc_feature    2113..2354
                     /locus_tag="MiniTol2\terminal\repat\left\(exact\ends\unknow
                     n)"
                     /label=MiniTol2
                     /label=MiniTol2\terminal\repat\left\(exact\ends\u
                     nknown)
                     /note="/vntifkey=21"
     promoter        2358..2606
                     /locus_tag="TetRE\tight"
                     /label=TetRE
                     /label=TetRE\tight
                     /note="/vntifkey=30"
     promoter        2614..2672
                     /locus_tag="CMV\minimal"
                     /label=CMV\minimal
                     /note="/vntifkey=29"
     CDS             2728..3753
                     /codon_start=1
                     /label=fmoda CDS_ENSDART00000065985.5
                     /translation="MRLIALLLLGLMEVSLAQDPFQWLSSLHSRGYASLQADNTGGECP
                     EECDCPPTFPIAMYCDNRNIQKMPYIPSRMKYVYLQHNQITSVPDNAFGNATNLVWVML
                     HENHINSVGKQAFAKLSNLNRLYLNNNNLTEVPSNLPRSLRDLRLNHNKIGKLAPNAFE
                     GMENLTILLLHHNSLQDIGVGLKGLKSLTLLDVSRNQLKKVPESLPEMLHQLYLDSNSI
                     GAVPANFLNQFSNLQYVRFAHNELTNKGIPQNTFNNSGLVELDLSFNKLESIPVVSTSL
                     QHLYLQANQIKEFTLGSFCSVVDVMNFSRLRVLRLEGNEIGAGDMPSEAALCLRLASDI
                     AV"
     CDS             3763..4473
                     /locus_tag="Cherry"
                     /label=Cherry
                     /note="/vntifkey=4"
     polyA_signal    4483..4678
                     /locus_tag="SV40\polyA\signal"
                     /label=SV40\polyA\signal
                     /note="/vntifkey=25"
     misc_feature    complement(4739..4903)
                     /locus_tag="MiniTol2\terminal\repeat\right\(exact\endunknow
                     n)"
                     /label=MiniTol2
                     /label=MiniTol2\terminal\repeat\right\(exact\end
                     unknown)
                     /note="/vntifkey=21"
ORIGIN
        1 atgagtattc aacatttccg tgtcgccctt attccctttt ttgcggcatt ttgccttcct
       61 gtttttgctc acccagaaac gctggtgaaa gtaaaagatg ctgaagatca gttgggtgca
      121 cgagtgggtt acatcgaact ggatctcaac agcggtaaga tccttgagag ttttcgcccc
      181 gaagaacgtt ttccaatgat gagcactttt aaagttctgc tatgtggcgc ggtattatcc
      241 cgtattgacg ccgggcaaga gcaactcggt cgccgcatac actattctca gaatgacttg
      301 gttgagtact caccagtcac agaaaagcat cttacggatg gcatgacagt aagagaatta
      361 tgcagtgctg ccataaccat gagtgataac actgcggcca acttacttct gacaacgatc
      421 ggaggaccga aggagctaac cgcttttttg cacaacatgg gggatcatgt aactcgcctt
      481 gatcgttggg aaccggagct gaatgaagcc ataccaaacg acgagcgtga caccacgatg
      541 cctgtagcaa tggcaacaac gttgcgcaaa ctattaactg gcgaactact tactctagct
      601 tcccggcaac aattaataga ctggatggag gcggataaag ttgcaggacc acttctgcgc
      661 tcggcccttc cggctggctg gtttattgct gataaatctg gagccggtga gcgtgggtct
      721 cgcggtatca ttgcagcact ggggccagat ggtaagccct cccgtatcgt agttatctac
      781 acgacgggga gtcaggcaac tatggatgaa cgaaatagac agatcgctga gataggtgcc
      841 tcactgatta agcattggta actgtcagac caagtttact catatatact ttagattgat
      901 ttaaaacttc atttttaatt taaaaggatc taggtgaaga tcctttttga taatctcatg
      961 accaaaatcc cttaacgtga gttttcgttc cactgagcgt cagaccccgt agaaaagatc
     1021 aaaggatctt cttgagatcc tttttttctg cgcgtaatct gctgcttgca aacaaaaaaa
     1081 ccaccgctac cagcggtggt ttgtttgccg gatcaagagc taccaactct ttttccgaag
     1141 gtaactggct tcagcagagc gcagatacca aatactgtcc ttctagtgta gccgtagtta
     1201 ggccaccact tcaagaactc tgtagcaccg cctacatacc tcgctctgct aatcctgtta
     1261 ccagtggctg ctgccagtgg cgataagtcg tgtcttaccg ggttggactc aagacgatag
     1321 ttaccggata aggcgcagcg gtcgggctga acggggggtt cgtgcacaca gcccagcttg
     1381 gagcgaacga cctacaccga actgagatac ctacagcgtg agctatgaga aagcgccacg
     1441 cttcccgaag ggagaaaggc ggacaggtat ccggtaagcg gcagggtcgg aacaggagag
     1501 cgcacgaggg agcttccagg gggaaacgcc tggtatcttt atagtcctgt cgggtttcgc
     1561 cacctctgac ttgagcgtcg atttttgtga tgctcgtcag gggggcggag cctatggaaa
     1621 aacgccagca acgcggcctt tttacggttc ctggcctttt gctggccttt tgctcacatg
     1681 ttctttcctg cgttatcccc tgattctgtg gataaccgta ttaccgcctt tgagtgagct
     1741 gataccgctc gccgcagccg aacgaccgag cgcagcgagt cagtgagcga ggaagcggaa
     1801 gagcgcccaa tacgcaaacc gcctctcccc gcgcgttggc cgattcatta atgcagctgg
     1861 cacgacaggt ttcccgactg gaaagcgggc agtgagcgca acgcaattaa tgtgagttag
     1921 ctcactcatt aggcacccca ggctttacac tttatgcttc cggctcgtat gttgtgtgga
     1981 attgtgagcg gataacaatt tcacacagga aacagctatg accatgatta cgccaagcgc
     2041 gcaattaacc ctcactaaag ggaacaaaag ctggagctcc accgcggtgg cggccgctct
     2101 agaactagtg gatctgctgg gcttgctgaa ggtagggggt caagaaccag aggtgtaaag
     2161 tacttgagta attttacttg attactgtac ttaagtatta tttttgggga tttttacttt
     2221 acttgagtac aattaaaaat caatactttt acttttactt aattacattt ttttagaaaa
     2281 aaaagtactt tttactcctt acaattttat ttacagtcaa aaagtactta ttttttggag
     2341 atcacttggg cccggctcga gtttactccc tatcagtgat agagaacgta tgtcgagttt
     2401 actccctatc agtgatagag aacgatgtcg agtttactcc ctatcagtga tagagaacgt
     2461 atgtcgagtt tactccctat cagtgataga gaacgtatgt cgagtttact ccctatcagt
     2521 gatagagaac gtatgtcgag tttatcccta tcagtgatag agaacgtatg tcgagtttac
     2581 tccctatcag tgatagagaa cgtatgtcga ggtaggcgtg tacggtggga ggcctatata
     2641 agcagagctc gtttagtgaa ccgtcagatc gcctggagat ttcgagctcg gtacccgggg
     2701 atcctctagt cagctgacgc gtccaccatg cggctaattg ctctcctgct tttggggctc
     2761 atggaggtct ctctagctca ggatccattc cagtggcttt cttctttaca cagccggggt
     2821 tatgcttctt tacaagccga caacactggt ggagagtgtc ccgaagagtg cgactgtcct
     2881 ccaactttcc caatcgctat gtactgcgac aaccgcaaca ttcaaaagat gccctacatc
     2941 ccatcccgga tgaagtatgt gtacctgcag cacaatcaga tcacctctgt cccagacaat
     3001 gctttcggaa atgccaccaa tcttgtatgg gttatgcttc atgagaatca catcaactca
     3061 gtgggcaaac aagcattcgc taaattgtcg aatttgaatc gcctgtattt gaacaacaac
     3121 aacctgactg aggtaccatc caacctcccg cggtcattac gtgaccttcg tctcaaccac
     3181 aataaaattg gcaagttggc tcccaatgct tttgagggca tggagaattt aaccatactt
     3241 ttactccatc ataacagcct ccaggatatt ggtgttgggc tgaaaggtct gaagtcttta
     3301 actctgctgg atgtgagcag aaaccagctc aagaaggttc cagagagtct ccctgagatg
     3361 cttcaccagc tttatctaga ttcaaactcc attggcgcag ttccagccaa cttcctcaat
     3421 cagttcagca acctgcagta tgtgcgcttt gctcacaatg agctcaccaa caaaggcatc
     3481 ccccaaaaca cattcaacaa cagcgggttg gtggaactgg atctgtcctt caacaaactg
     3541 gagagcattc ctgttgttag taccagtctg caacatctct acctacaggc caatcagatc
     3601 aaagagttca cgctgggcag tttctgcagt gtggtggatg tgatgaactt ctccaggctg
     3661 agagtcttga ggctggaggg aaatgagatc ggcgctggag acatgccttc tgaagccgct
     3721 ctgtgtctcc gcctggcctc agatatcgcc gtgggcgcgc ctatggtgag caagggcgag
     3781 gaggataaca tggccatcat caaggagttc atgcgcttca aggtgcacat ggagggctcc
     3841 gtgaacggcc acgagttcga gatcgagggc gagggcgagg gccgccccta cgagggcacc
     3901 cagaccgcca agctgaaggt gaccaagggt ggccccctgc ccttcgcctg ggacatcctg
     3961 tcccctcagt tcatgtacgg ctccaaggcc tacgtgaagc accccgccga catccccgac
     4021 tacttgaagc tgtccttccc cgagggcttc aagtgggagc gcgtgatgaa cttcgaggac
     4081 ggcggcgtgg tgaccgtgac ccaggactcc tccctgcagg acggcgagtt catctacaag
     4141 gtgaagctgc gcggcaccaa cttcccctcc gacggccccg taatgcagaa gaagaccatg
     4201 ggctgggagg cctcctccga gcggatgtac cccgaggacg gcgccctgaa gggcgagatc
     4261 aagcagaggc tgaagctgaa ggacggcggc cactacgacg ctgaggtcaa gaccacctac
     4321 aaggccaaga agcccgtgca gctgcccggc gcctacaacg tcaacatcaa gttggacatc
     4381 acctcccaca acgaggacta caccatcgtg gaacagtacg aacgcgccga gggccgccac
     4441 tccaccggcg gcatggacga gctgtacaag taaatcgatg atgatccaga catgataaga
     4501 tacattgatg agtttggaca aaccacaact agaatgcagt gaaaaaaatg ctttatttgt
     4561 gaaatttgtg atgctattgc tttatttgta accattataa gctgcaataa acaagttaac
     4621 aacaacaatt gcattcattt tatgtttcag gttcaggggg aggtgtggga ggttttttaa
     4681 agcaagtaaa acctctacaa atgtggtatg gctgattatg atcctctaga tcagatctaa
     4741 tactcaagta caattttaat ggagtacttt tttactttta ctcaagtaag attctagcca
     4801 gatactttta cttttaattg agtaaaattt tccctaagta cttgtacttt cacttgagta
     4861 aaatttttga gtacttttta cacctctgtc aagaaccata tgccggtacc caattcgccc
     4921 tatagtgagt cgtattacgc gcgctcactg gccgtcgttt tacaacgtcg tgactgggaa
     4981 aaccctggcg ttacccaact taatcgcctt gcagcacatc cccctttcgc cagctggcgt
     5041 aatagcgaag aggcccgcac cgatcgccct tcccaacagt tgcgcagcct gaatggcgaa
     5101 tgggnnnnnn nnnnnnnnnn nnnnnnnnnn nnnnnnnnnn nnnnnnnnnn nnnnnnnnnn
     5161 nnnnnnnnnn nnnnnnnnnn nnnnnnnnnn nnnnnnnnnn nnnnnnnnnn nnnnnnnnnn
     5221 nnnnnnnncn nnnnnnnnnn nnnnnnnnnn nnnnnnnnnn nnnnnnnnnn nnnnnnnnnn
     5281 nnnnnnnnnn nnnnnnnnnn nnnnnnnnnn nnnnnnnnnn annnnnnnnn nnnnnnnnnn
     5341 nnnnnnnnnn nnnnnnnnnn nnnnnnnnnn cctttgacgt tggagtccac gttctttaat
     5401 agtggactct tgttccaaac tggaacaaca ctcaacccta tctcggtcta ttcttttgat
     5461 ttataaggga ttttgccgat ttcggcctat tggttaaaaa atgagctgat ttaacaaaaa
     5521 tttaacgcga attttaacaa aatattaacg cttacaattt aggtggcact tttcggggaa
     5581 atgtgcgcgg aacccctatt tgtttatttt tctaaataca ttcaaatatg tatccgctca
     5641 tgagacaata accctgataa atgcttcaat aatattgaaa aaggaagagt
//
