# Supplementary material for: Small leucine-rich proteoglycans inhibit CNS regeneration by modifying the structural and mechanical properties of the lesion environment
Source: Nat Commun. 2023 Oct 26;14:6814. doi: 10.1038/s41467-023-42339-7 (PMC10603094; doi:10.1038/s41467-023-42339-7)
Supplement: Supplementary file 9 — Supplementary Data 6 [file 41467_2023_42339_MOESM9_ESM.txt]

LOCUS       118.TetRE_prelp-        5798 bp DNA     circular SYN 28-MAR-2023
DEFINITION  synthetic circular DNA
ACCESSION   .
VERSION     .
KEYWORDS    TetRE:prelp-mCherry
SOURCE      synthetic DNA construct
  ORGANISM  synthetic DNA construct
REFERENCE   1  (bases 1 to 5798)
  AUTHORS   .
  TITLE     Direct Submission
  JOURNAL   Exported Mar 28, 2023 from SnapGene 6.2.1
            https://www.snapgene.com
FEATURES             Location/Qualifiers
     source          1..5798
                     /mol_type="other DNA"
                     /organism="synthetic DNA construct"
     CDS             1..861
                     /locus_tag="AmpR"
                     /label=AmpR
                     /note="/vntifkey=4"
     misc_feature    2113..2354
                     /locus_tag="MiniTol2\terminal\repat\left\(exact\ends\unknow
                     n)"
                     /label=MiniTol2
                     /label=MiniTol2\terminal\repat\left\(exact\ends\u
                     nknown)
                     /note="/vntifkey=21"
     promoter        2358..2606
                     /locus_tag="TetRE\tight"
                     /label=TetRE
                     /label=TetRE\tight
                     /note="/vntifkey=30"
     promoter        2614..2672
                     /locus_tag="CMV\minimal"
                     /label=CMV\minimal
                     /note="/vntifkey=29"
     CDS             2728..3861
                     /codon_start=1
                     /label=prelp CDS_ENSDART00000155521.2
                     /translation="MKAGLAYCCLLVLLLITDVCGQRRPKPKPVRPSTTRKPPAPKKPT
                     SPATKSEPEPQEPTDFPPPILGPPSEFSDCPRECFCPPSHPNALYCENRNLRKVPIIPF
                     RTHYLYLQNNYIDQVTAESFKNCTELKWINLGNNRIRSVEKQVFEKLPNLLYLYMQRNE
                     LKEVPDDLPAGLEQLRLSRNQISKIPPGAFSKMEHLALLDLHHNRISDSSMGKNIFKDL
                     KNLIQLNLAHNILRKMPANIPNTLFQLFLDRNNIEEIPQDYFKNFASLAFVRLNYNQIS
                     DKGLPKSVFNVSSLLDLHLAHNKLSNVPLFNSELEQLHLNNNNIESVNGTEICPPHNVH
                     DENGAPKLRYLRLDGNHLSPPVPLDVIMCFRHLHAIVI"
     CDS             3871..4581
                     /locus_tag="Cherry"
                     /label=Cherry
                     /note="/vntifkey=4"
     polyA_signal    4591..4786
                     /locus_tag="SV40\polyA\signal"
                     /label=SV40\polyA\signal
                     /note="/vntifkey=25"
     misc_feature    complement(4847..5011)
                     /locus_tag="MiniTol2\terminal\repeat\right\(exact\endunknow
                     n)"
                     /label=MiniTol2
                     /label=MiniTol2\terminal\repeat\right\(exact\end
                     unknown)
                     /note="/vntifkey=21"
ORIGIN
        1 atgagtattc aacatttccg tgtcgccctt attccctttt ttgcggcatt ttgccttcct
       61 gtttttgctc acccagaaac gctggtgaaa gtaaaagatg ctgaagatca gttgggtgca
      121 cgagtgggtt acatcgaact ggatctcaac agcggtaaga tccttgagag ttttcgcccc
      181 gaagaacgtt ttccaatgat gagcactttt aaagttctgc tatgtggcgc ggtattatcc
      241 cgtattgacg ccgggcaaga gcaactcggt cgccgcatac actattctca gaatgacttg
      301 gttgagtact caccagtcac agaaaagcat cttacggatg gcatgacagt aagagaatta
      361 tgcagtgctg ccataaccat gagtgataac actgcggcca acttacttct gacaacgatc
      421 ggaggaccga aggagctaac cgcttttttg cacaacatgg gggatcatgt aactcgcctt
      481 gatcgttggg aaccggagct gaatgaagcc ataccaaacg acgagcgtga caccacgatg
      541 cctgtagcaa tggcaacaac gttgcgcaaa ctattaactg gcgaactact tactctagct
      601 tcccggcaac aattaataga ctggatggag gcggataaag ttgcaggacc acttctgcgc
      661 tcggcccttc cggctggctg gtttattgct gataaatctg gagccggtga gcgtgggtct
      721 cgcggtatca ttgcagcact ggggccagat ggtaagccct cccgtatcgt agttatctac
      781 acgacgggga gtcaggcaac tatggatgaa cgaaatagac agatcgctga gataggtgcc
      841 tcactgatta agcattggta actgtcagac caagtttact catatatact ttagattgat
      901 ttaaaacttc atttttaatt taaaaggatc taggtgaaga tcctttttga taatctcatg
      961 accaaaatcc cttaacgtga gttttcgttc cactgagcgt cagaccccgt agaaaagatc
     1021 aaaggatctt cttgagatcc tttttttctg cgcgtaatct gctgcttgca aacaaaaaaa
     1081 ccaccgctac cagcggtggt ttgtttgccg gatcaagagc taccaactct ttttccgaag
     1141 gtaactggct tcagcagagc gcagatacca aatactgtcc ttctagtgta gccgtagtta
     1201 ggccaccact tcaagaactc tgtagcaccg cctacatacc tcgctctgct aatcctgtta
     1261 ccagtggctg ctgccagtgg cgataagtcg tgtcttaccg ggttggactc aagacgatag
     1321 ttaccggata aggcgcagcg gtcgggctga acggggggtt cgtgcacaca gcccagcttg
     1381 gagcgaacga cctacaccga actgagatac ctacagcgtg agctatgaga aagcgccacg
     1441 cttcccgaag ggagaaaggc ggacaggtat ccggtaagcg gcagggtcgg aacaggagag
     1501 cgcacgaggg agcttccagg gggaaacgcc tggtatcttt atagtcctgt cgggtttcgc
     1561 cacctctgac ttgagcgtcg atttttgtga tgctcgtcag gggggcggag cctatggaaa
     1621 aacgccagca acgcggcctt tttacggttc ctggcctttt gctggccttt tgctcacatg
     1681 ttctttcctg cgttatcccc tgattctgtg gataaccgta ttaccgcctt tgagtgagct
     1741 gataccgctc gccgcagccg aacgaccgag cgcagcgagt cagtgagcga ggaagcggaa
     1801 gagcgcccaa tacgcaaacc gcctctcccc gcgcgttggc cgattcatta atgcagctgg
     1861 cacgacaggt ttcccgactg gaaagcgggc agtgagcgca acgcaattaa tgtgagttag
     1921 ctcactcatt aggcacccca ggctttacac tttatgcttc cggctcgtat gttgtgtgga
     1981 attgtgagcg gataacaatt tcacacagga aacagctatg accatgatta cgccaagcgc
     2041 gcaattaacc ctcactaaag ggaacaaaag ctggagctcc accgcggtgg cggccgctct
     2101 agaactagtg gatctgctgg gcttgctgaa ggtagggggt caagaaccag aggtgtaaag
     2161 tacttgagta attttacttg attactgtac ttaagtatta tttttgggga tttttacttt
     2221 acttgagtac aattaaaaat caatactttt acttttactt aattacattt ttttagaaaa
     2281 aaaagtactt tttactcctt acaattttat ttacagtcaa aaagtactta ttttttggag
     2341 atcacttggg cccggctcga gtttactccc tatcagtgat agagaacgta tgtcgagttt
     2401 actccctatc agtgatagag aacgatgtcg agtttactcc ctatcagtga tagagaacgt
     2461 atgtcgagtt tactccctat cagtgataga gaacgtatgt cgagtttact ccctatcagt
     2521 gatagagaac gtatgtcgag tttatcccta tcagtgatag agaacgtatg tcgagtttac
     2581 tccctatcag tgatagagaa cgtatgtcga ggtaggcgtg tacggtggga ggcctatata
     2641 agcagagctc gtttagtgaa ccgtcagatc gcctggagat ttcgagctcg gtacccgggg
     2701 atcctctagt cagctgacgc gtccaccatg aaagctgggc ttgcatactg ctgtcttctt
     2761 gtccttcttc tgatcacgga tgtctgtggc cagcgaaggc caaaaccaaa gcctgttcgc
     2821 ccatctacca ccaggaaacc tcctgcaccg aagaaaccaa cctctcctgc cacaaaatct
     2881 gagcctgaac cccaggaacc cacagacttt ccccctccaa tcttaggccc tccctcagaa
     2941 ttctcagact gccccagaga gtgtttctgc ccaccatcac acccaaatgc cctctattgt
     3001 gaaaaccgca acctccggaa agtcccgatc atcccattcc gcacccacta tctataccta
     3061 caaaacaact acattgatca agttacagcg gaatccttca agaactgcac tgagcttaag
     3121 tggataaatc tgggaaacaa ccggatccgc tcggtggaaa aacaagtgtt tgagaaactt
     3181 ccaaatctcc tttaccttta tatgcaaagg aacgagctga aggaggtgcc cgatgacctg
     3241 ccagctggtc tggagcagct tagactcagc cgcaaccaga tctcaaagat tcccccagga
     3301 gcgttcagca agatggagca tcttgcgctt ttggatctcc atcacaacag aatcagtgac
     3361 agcagcatgg gcaagaacat cttcaaggat ctgaagaact taattcagct caacctggcg
     3421 cacaacatcc tgagaaagat gcctgcgaat ataccaaaca ccctcttcca gttgttcttg
     3481 gatagaaaca acattgagga gattccacag gactacttca agaatttcgc aagccttgcc
     3541 tttgtgagac ttaactacaa ccagattagt gacaaaggtc ttcccaagag cgtgttcaat
     3601 gtcagctcac tgttggattt gcatttggcc cataacaagc tgagcaatgt tcctctgttc
     3661 aactccgagt tggagcaact ccacctcaac aacaacaaca ttgagagtgt aaatggaact
     3721 gagatctgcc cccctcacaa tgtgcatgat gagaatggag cacccaaact gagatacctg
     3781 cgtttggatg gcaatcactt gagtcctcca gtccccctag atgtcattat gtgctttaga
     3841 cacctccatg caatagtgat aggcgcgcct atggtgagca agggcgagga ggataacatg
     3901 gccatcatca aggagttcat gcgcttcaag gtgcacatgg agggctccgt gaacggccac
     3961 gagttcgaga tcgagggcga gggcgagggc cgcccctacg agggcaccca gaccgccaag
     4021 ctgaaggtga ccaagggtgg ccccctgccc ttcgcctggg acatcctgtc ccctcagttc
     4081 atgtacggct ccaaggccta cgtgaagcac cccgccgaca tccccgacta cttgaagctg
     4141 tccttccccg agggcttcaa gtgggagcgc gtgatgaact tcgaggacgg cggcgtggtg
     4201 accgtgaccc aggactcctc cctgcaggac ggcgagttca tctacaaggt gaagctgcgc
     4261 ggcaccaact tcccctccga cggccccgta atgcagaaga agaccatggg ctgggaggcc
     4321 tcctccgagc ggatgtaccc cgaggacggc gccctgaagg gcgagatcaa gcagaggctg
     4381 aagctgaagg acggcggcca ctacgacgct gaggtcaaga ccacctacaa ggccaagaag
     4441 cccgtgcagc tgcccggcgc ctacaacgtc aacatcaagt tggacatcac ctcccacaac
     4501 gaggactaca ccatcgtgga acagtacgaa cgcgccgagg gccgccactc caccggcggc
     4561 atggacgagc tgtacaagta aatcgatgat gatccagaca tgataagata cattgatgag
     4621 tttggacaaa ccacaactag aatgcagtga aaaaaatgct ttatttgtga aatttgtgat
     4681 gctattgctt tatttgtaac cattataagc tgcaataaac aagttaacaa caacaattgc
     4741 attcatttta tgtttcaggt tcagggggag gtgtgggagg ttttttaaag caagtaaaac
     4801 ctctacaaat gtggtatggc tgattatgat cctctagatc agatctaata ctcaagtaca
     4861 attttaatgg agtacttttt tacttttact caagtaagat tctagccaga tacttttact
     4921 tttaattgag taaaattttc cctaagtact tgtactttca cttgagtaaa atttttgagt
     4981 actttttaca cctctgtcaa gaaccatatg ccggtaccca attcgcccta tagtgagtcg
     5041 tattacgcgc gctcactggc cgtcgtttta caacgtcgtg actgggaaaa ccctggcgtt
     5101 acccaactta atcgccttgc agcacatccc cctttcgcca gctggcgtaa tagcgaagag
     5161 gcccgcaccg atcgcccttc ccaacagttg cgcagcctga atggcgaatg ggnnnnnnnn
     5221 nnnnnnnnnn nnnnnnnnnn nnnnnnnnnn nnnnnnnnnn nnnnnnnnnn nnnnnnnnnn
     5281 nnnnnnnnnn nnnnnnnnnn nnnnnnnnnn nnnnnnnnnn nnnnnnnnnn nnnnnncnnn
     5341 nnnnnnnnnn nnnnnnnnnn nnnnnnnnnn nnnnnnnnnn nnnnnnnnnn nnnnnnnnnn
     5401 nnnnnnnnnn nnnnnnnnnn nnnnnnnnan nnnnnnnnnn nnnnnnnnnn nnnnnnnnnn
     5461 nnnnnnnnnn nnnnnnnncc tttgacgttg gagtccacgt tctttaatag tggactcttg
     5521 ttccaaactg gaacaacact caaccctatc tcggtctatt cttttgattt ataagggatt
     5581 ttgccgattt cggcctattg gttaaaaaat gagctgattt aacaaaaatt taacgcgaat
     5641 tttaacaaaa tattaacgct tacaatttag gtggcacttt tcggggaaat gtgcgcggaa
     5701 cccctatttg tttatttttc taaatacatt caaatatgta tccgctcatg agacaataac
     5761 cctgataaat gcttcaataa tattgaaaaa ggaagagt
//
